>Addgene plasmid #185087 | KBB416 | addgene full sequence | sequence record 368000 | Addgene NGS Result
GCCGATTCATTAATGCAGCTGGCACGACAGGTTTCCCGACTGGAAAGCGGGCAGTGAGCGCAACGCAATT
AATGTGAGTTAGCTCACTCATTAGGCACCCCAGGCTTTACACTTTATGCTTCCGGCTCGTATGTTGTGTG
GAATTGTGAGCGGATAACAATTTCACACAGGAAACAGCTATGACCATGATTACGCCAAGCTCGAAATTAA
CCCTCACTAAAGGGAACAAAAGCTGGTACCGGGCCCCCCCTCGAGGTCGACGGTATCGATAAGCTTGATA
TCGAATTCCTGCAGGTCACTGTCTTCTGCTTCACTCTCGCCGCCAATCTCCTTCTTAAACGCTTCAATAG
TATCAAGAAGTTCTGTCGCTAGTGCGGTCATCTCTTGCGACCGATCTTCTTCACTCAGTATCAATTCCAC
CGCATATAACTGAAGATAGTATCCGATGATCCCTAACCCAACTTTGTCAAAATCCTTCGCTGTAGCGACA
ACCCTTGCAGCGTTACTAGCCATAGAATTTATTTAAAATGTGGACAATTAGTTTCTAAAAATTGAATCAA
ATAAAATAAGAAAGCTTATTGTTCCTTTTTTTGTCTTCATCTGGACCGTTTGGATAAGATCATTCACCAA
ATCTTAGTTTTTTTTTTTAGTTTCCTTCTCCAACGATTTCATAATAATAAAAAAAAACAACAAAAAACAC
GATTGAGAAACATCAATATGAACTAAGCAATAGCTAAAAAAAAAAGAATAATAAAGGGGAACACAGTATA
ATTCTCGAGAGGATGGCGTTGGAAGAAGTGGTACGATACTTAGGACCTCACAATGAGATCCCTTTGACAC
TCACTAGAGACTCGGAGACTGGCCATTTCCTCCTGAAACATTTTCTGCCCATTTTGCAGCAATATCATGA
CACGGGGAATATTAACGAGACCAACCCCGATAGTTTCCCCACTGATGAGGAAAGAAATAAATTACTGGCA
CATTATGGAATTGCTGTAAATACAGACGACCGAGGTGAGTTATGGATAGAGCTGGAAAAATGTTTACAAT
TATTAAACATGCTAAATTTATTCGGTTTGTTCCAGGATGCATTCGAATTTGAGGAGCCTGAAACAGATCA
GGATGAAGAAGATCCCAGCCATTCGAAACTACCAGAAAACAAGACCAAAAGTGAAAATTCTAAGGATAAT
ATCAGCTCAAAGAGGATTAATAATTTACAAGATATGAGCCTGGATTCTGATGCACACAGAGAATTAGGCT
CTCCTTTAAAAAAACTAAAAATAGATACCTCTGTAATAGATGCTGAGAGTGACTCCACTCCGAATACTGC
CAGAGGCAAGCCTAACGATGATATTAATAAGGGCCCTAGCGGCGACAATGAAAATAATGGCACTGATGAC
AATGACAGAACCGCTGGACCTATCATAACATTCACTCATGACCTAACTTCTGACTTTTTAAGCAGTCCAC
TGAAAATCATGAAAGCACTACCTTCTCCAGTTGTAAATGATAATGAACAGAAGATGAAAGCAGAGGCATT
CGCACAACGGTTGTTATTTCCAGAAATTCAAGAAATGCCTACATCCCTTAATAATGACAGCAGCAAAGGA
GAAGAACTCTTCACTGGAGTTGTCCCAATTCTTGTTGAATTAGATGGTGATGTTAATGGGCACAAATTTT
CTGTCAGTGGAGAGGGTGAAGGTGATGCAACATACGGAAAACTTACCCTTAAATTTATTTGCACTACTGG
AAAACTACCTGTTCCATGGCCAACACTTGTCACTACTTTCACTTATGGTGTTCAGTGCTTTTCAAGATAC
CCGGATCATATGAAACGGCATGACTTTTTCAAGAGTGCCATGCCCGAAGGTTATGTACAGGAAAGAACTA
TATTTTTCAAAGATGACGGGAACTACAAGACACGTGCTGAAGTCAAGTTTGAAGGTGATACCCTTGTTAA
TAGAATCGAGTTAAAAGGTATTGATTTTAAAGAAGATGGAAACATTCTTGGGCACAAATTGGAATACAAC
TATAACTCACACAATGTATACATCATGGCAGACAAACAAAAGAATGGAATCAAAGCTAACTTCAAAATTA
GACACAACATTGAAGATGGAAGCGTTCAACTAGCAGACCATTATCAACAAAATACTCCAATTGGCGATGG
CCCTGTCCTTTTACCAGACAACCATTACCTGTCCACACAATCTGCCCTTTCGAAAGATCCCAACGAAAAG
AGAGACCACATGGTCCTTCTTGAGTTTGTAACAGCTGCTGGGATTACACATGGCATGGATGAACTATACA
AAGGATCCGGCTGCTAACAAAGCCCGAAAGGAAGCTGAGTTGGCTGCTGCCACCGCTGAGCAATAACTAG
CATAACCCCTTGGGGCCTCTAAACGGGTCTTGAGGGGTTTTTTGCTGAAAGGAGGAACTATATCCGGATA
TCCACAGGACGGGTGTGGTCGCCATGATCGCGTAGTCGATAGTGGCTCCAAGTAGCGAAGCGAGCAGGAC
TGGGCGGCGGCCAAAGCGGTCGGACAGTGCTCCGAGAACGGGTGCGCATAGAAATTGCATCAACGCATAT
AGCGCTAGAGCGGCCGCCACCGCGGTGGAGCTCCAATTCGCCCTATAGTGAGTCGTATTACAATTCACTG
GCCGTCGTTTTACAACGTCGTGACTGGGAAAACCCTGGCGTTACCCAACTTAATCGCCTTGCAGCACATC
CCCCTTTCGCCAGCTGGCGTAATAGCGAAGAGGCCCGCACCGATCGCCCTTCCCAACAGTTGCGCAGCCT
GAATGGCGAATGG
[124 nt withheld, positions 2814-2937]
C
[91 nt withheld, positions 2939-3029]
A
[49 nt withheld, positions 3031-3079]
CCTTTGACGTTGGAGTCCACGTTCTTT
[37 nt withheld, positions 3107-3143]
ACCCTATCTCGGTCTATTCTTTTGATTTATAAGGGATTTTGCCGATTTCGGCCTATTGGTTAAAAAATGA
GCTGATTTAACAAAAATTTAACGCGAATTTTAACAAAATATTAACGCTTACAATTTCCTGATGCGGTATT
TTCTCCTTACGCATCTGTGCGGTATTTCACACCGCATAGGGTAATAACTGATATAATTAAATTGAAGCTC
TAATTTGTGAGTTTAGTATACATGCATTTACTTATAATACAGTTTTTTAGTTTTGCTGGCCGCATCTTCT
CAAATATGCTTCCCAGCCTGCTTTTCTGTAACGTTCACCCTCTACCTTAGCATCCCTTCCCTTTGCAAAT
AGTCCTCTTCCAACAATAATAATGTCAGATCCTGTAGAGACCACATCATCCACGGTTCTATACTGTTGAC
CCAATGCGTCTCCCTTGTCATCTAAACCCACACCGGGTGTCATAATCAACCAATCGTAACCTTCATCTCT
TCCACCCATGTCTCTTTGAGCAATAAAGCCGATAACAAAATCTTTGTCGCTCTTCGCAATGTCAACAGTA
CCCTTAGTATATTCTCCAGTAGATAGGGAGCCCTTGCATGACAATTCTGCTAACATCAAAAGGCCTCTAG
GTTCCTTTGTTACTTCTTCTGCCGCCTGCTTCAAACCGCTAACAATACCTGGGCCCACCACACCGTGTGC
ATTCGTAATGTCTGCCCATTCTGCTATTCTGTATACACCCGCAGAGTACTGCAATTTGACTGTATTACCA
ATGTCAGCAAATTTTCTGTCTTCGAAGAGTAAAAAATTGTACTTGGCGGATAATGCCTTTAGCGGCTTAA
CTGTGCCCTCCATGGAAAAATCAGTCAAGATATCCACATGTGTTTTTAGTAAACAAATTTTGGGACCTAA
TGCTTCAACTAACTCCAGTAATTCCTTGGTGGTACGAACATCCAATGAAGCACACAAGTTTGTTTGCTTT
TCGTGCATGATATTAAATAGCTTGGCAGCAACAGGACTAGGATGAGTAGCAGCACGTTCCTTATATGTAG
CTTTCGACATGATTTATCTTCGTTTCCTGCAGGTTTTTGTTCTGTGCAGTTGGGTTAAGAATACTGGGCA
ATTTCATGTTTCTTCAACACTACATATGCGTATATATACCAATCTAAGTCTGTGCTCCTTCCTTCGTTCT
TCCTTCTGTTCGGAGATTACCGAATCAAAAAAATTTCAAGGAAACCGAAATCAAAAAAAAGAATAAAAAA
AAAATGATGAATTGAAAAGGTGGTATGGTGCACTCTCAGTACAATCTGCTCTGATGCCGCATAGTTAAGC
CAGCCCCGACACCCGCCAACACCCGCTGACGCGCCCTGACGGGCTTGTCTGCTCCCGGCATCCGCTTACA
GACAAGCTGTGACCGTCTCCGGGAGCTGCATGTGTCAGAGGTTTTCACCGTCATCACCGAAACGCGCGAG
ACGAAAGGGCCTCGTGATACGCCTATTTTTATAGGTTAATGTCATGATAATAATGGTTTCTTAGACGGAT
CGCTTGCCTGTAACTTACACGCGCCTCGTATCTTTTAATGATGGAATAATTTGGGAATTTACTCTGTGTT
TATTTATTTTTATGTTTTGTATTTGGATTTTAGAAAGTAAATAAAGAAGGTAGAAGAGTTACGGAATGAA
GAAAAAAAAATAAACAAAGGTTTAAAAAATTTCAACAAAAAGCGTACTTTACATATATATTTATTAGACA
AGAAAAGCAGATTAAATAGATATACATTCGATTAACGATAAGTAAAATGTAAAATCACAGGATTTTCGTG
TGTGGTCTTCTACACAGACAAGATGAAACAATTCGGCATTAATACCTGAGAGCAGGAAGAGCAAGATAAA
AGGTAGTATTTGTTGGCGATCCCCCTAGAGTCTTTTACATCTTCGGAAAACAAAAACTATTTTTTCTTTA
ATTTCTTTTTTTACTTTCTATTTTTAATTTATATATTTATATTAAAAAATTTAAATTATAATTATTTTTA
TAGCACGTGATGAAAAGGACCCAGGTGGCACTTTTCGGGGAAATGTGCGCGGAACCCCTATTTGTTTATT
TTTCTAAATACATTCAAATATGTATCCGCTCATGAGACAATAACCCTGATAAATGCTTCAATAATATTGA
AAAAGGAAGAGTATGAGTATTCAACATTTCCGTGTCGCCCTTATTCCCTTTTTTGCGGCATTTTGCCTTC
CTGTTTTTGCTCACCCAGAAACGCTGGTGAAAGTAAAAGATGCTGAAGATCAGTTGGGTGCACGAGTGGG
TTACATCGAACTGGATCTCAACAGCGGTAAGATCCTTGAGAGTTTTCGCCCCGAAGAACGTTTTCCAATG
ATGAGCACTTTTAAAGTTCTGCTATGTGGCGCGGTATTATCCCGTATTGACGCCGGGCAAGAGCAACTCG
GTCGCCGCATACACTATTCTCAGAATGACTTGGTTGAGTACTCACCAGTCACAGAAAAGCATCTTACGGA
TGGCATGACAGTAAGAGAATTATGCAGTGCTGCCATAACCATGAGTGATAACACTGCGGCCAACTTACTT
CTGACAACGATCGGAGGACCGAAGGAGCTAACCGCTTTTTTGCACAACATGGGGGATCATGTAACTCGCC
TTGATCGTTGGGAACCGGAGCTGAATGAAGCCATACCAAACGACGAGCGTGACACCACGATGCCTGTAGC
AATGGCAACAACGTTGCGCAAACTATTAACTGGCGAACTACTTACTCTAGCTTCCCGGCAACAATTAATA
GACTGGATGGAGGCGGATAAAGTTGCAGGACCACTTCTGCGCTCGGCCCTTCCGGCTGGCTGGTTTATTG
CTGATAAATCTGGAGCCGGTGAGCGTGGGTCTCGCGGTATCATTGCAGCACTGGGGCCAGATGGTAAGCC
CTCCCGTATCGTAGTTATCTACACGACGGGGAGTCAGGCAACTATGGATGAACGAAATAGACAGATCGCT
GAGATAGGTGCCTCACTGATTAAGCATTGGTAACTGTCAGACCAAGTTTACTCATATATACTTTAGATTG
ATTTAAAACTTCATTTTTAATTTAAAAGGATCTAGGTGAAGATCCTTTTTGATAATCTCATGACCAAAAT
CCCTTAACGTGAGTTTTCGTTCCACTGAGCGTCAGACCCCGTAGAAAAGATCAAAGGATCTTCTTGAGAT
CCTTTTTTTCTGCGCGTAATCTGCTGCTTGCAAACAAAAAAACCACCGCTACCAGCGGTGGTTTGTTTGC
CGGATCAAGAGCTACCAACTCTTTTTCCGAAGGTAACTGGCTTCAGCAGAGCGCAGATACCAAATACTGT
TCTTCTAGTGTAGCCGTAGTTAGGCCACCACTTCAAGAACTCTGTAGCACCGCCTACATACCTCGCTCTG
CTAATCCTGTTACCAGTGGCTGCTGCCAGTGGCGATAAGTCGTGTCTTACCGGGTTGGACTCAAGACGAT
AGTTACCGGATAAGGCGCAGCGGTCGGGCTGAACGGGGGGTTCGTGCACACAGCCCAGCTTGGAGCGAAC
GACCTACACCGAACTGAGATACCTACAGCGTGAGCTATGAGAAAGCGCCACGCTTCCCGAAGGGAGAAAG
GCGGACAGGTATCCGGTAAGCGGCAGGGTCGGAACAGGAGAGCGCACGAGGGAGCTTCCAGGGGGAAACG
CCTGGTATCTTTATAGTCCTGTCGGGTTTCGCCACCTCTGACTTGAGCGTCGATTTTTGTGATGCTCGTC
AGGGGGGCGGAGCCTATGGAAAAACGCCAGCAACGCGGCCTTTTTACGGTTCCTGGCCTTTTGCTGGCCT
TTTGCTCACATGTTCTTTCCTGCGTTATCCCCTGATTCTGTGGATAACCGTATTACCGCCTTTGAGTGAG
CTGATACCGCTCGCCGCAGCCGAACGACCGAGCGCAGCGAGTCAGTGAGCGAGGAAGCGGAAGAGCGCCC
AATACGCAAACCGCCTCTCCCCGCGCGTTG
Features (pLannotate 1.2.2; 25 found; start..end, strand, type, name):
     70..91      +  protein_bind   CAP binding site: CAP binding activates transcription in the presence of cAMP. E. coli catabolite activator protein
    106..136     +  promoter       lac promoter: promoter for the E. coli lac operon
    144..160     +  protein_bind   lac operator: The lac repressor binds to the lac operator to inhibit transcription in E. coli. This inhibition can be relieved by adding lactose or isopropyl-β-D-thiogalactopyranoside (IPTG). lac repressor encoded by lacI
    205..223     +  promoter       T3 promoter: promoter for bacteriophage T3 RNA polymerase
    235..294     -  misc_feature   MCS (fragment): pBluescript multiple cloning site
    295..513     -  CDS            VTA1 (fragment): VTA1_YEAST - Experimental evidence at protein level: Swiss-Prot protein existence level 1. Has a role in the formation of the multivesicular body (MVB). Required for the sorting of lipids to form intralumenal vesicles and for fluid-phase transport to the vacuole. Required for sorting the plasma membrane proteins STE2 and STE3 into the MVB. Acts a cofactor of VSP4, promotes the oligomerization of VPS4 and stimulates its ATPase activity by 6- to 8-fold. From Saccharomyces cerevisiae (strain ATCC 204508 / S288c) (Baker's yeast).
    783..1604    +  CDS            SWI6 (fragment): SWI6_YEAST - Experimental evidence at protein level: Swiss-Prot protein existence level 1. Part of a complex involved in cell-cycle-dependent transcription. SWI4 and SWI6 are required for formation of the cell- cycle box factor-DNA complex. The repeated element in the upstream region of HO (5'-CACGAAAA-3') is called the cell cycle box (CCB). From Saccharomyces cerevisiae (strain ATCC 204508 / S288c) (Baker's yeast).
   1602..2312    +  CDS            GFP (S65T): GFP (S65T) is a basic (constitutively fluorescent) green fluorescent protein published in 1995, derived from Aequorea victoria.
   2320..2369    +  CDS            SET1 (fragment): solubility-enhancement tag derived from T7 phage gene 10B
   2377..2424    +  terminator     T7 terminator: transcription terminator for bacteriophage T7 RNA polymerase
   2450..2598    -  CDS            TcR (fragment): tetracycline efflux protein; tet; confers resistance to tetracycline
   2595..2623    -  misc_feature   MCS (fragment): pBluescript multiple cloning site
   2632..2650    -  promoter       T7 promoter: promoter for bacteriophage T7 RNA polymerase
   2653..2810    +  CDS            lacZα (fragment): LacZα fragment of β-galactosidase; lacZ fragment
   2814..3242    +  rep_origin     f1 ori (sequence partly withheld): f1 bacteriophage origin of replication; arrow indicates direction of (+) strand synthesis
   3270..3321    -  misc_feature   bom (fragment): basis of mobility region from pBR322
   3400..4203    -  CDS            URA3: orotidine-5'-phosphate decarboxylase, required for uracil biosynthesis; S. cerevisiae URA3; yeast auxotrophic marker, counterselectable with 5-fluoroorotic acid (5-FOA)
   4204..4419    -  promoter       URA3 promoter: S. cerevisiae URA3
   4427..4476    -  misc_feature   bom (fragment): basis of mobility region from pBR322
   4578..4613    -  CDS            rop (fragment): Rop protein, which maintains plasmids at low copy number; rop
   4681..5184    -  misc_feature   CEN/ARS: S. cerevisiae CEN6 centromere fused to an autonomously replicating sequence
   5221..5325    +  promoter       AmpR promoter: bla
   5326..6186    +  CDS            AmpR: β-lactamase; bla; confers resistance to ampicillin, carbenicillin, and related antibiotics
   6357..6945    +  rep_origin     ori: high-copy-number ColE1/pMB1/pBR322/pUC origin of replication
   7128..57      +  CDS            lacI (fragment) (across the origin): lac repressor; lacI; The lac repressor binds to the lac operator to inhibit transcription in E. coli. This inhibition can be relieved by adding lactose or isopropyl-β-D-thiogalactopyranoside (IPTG).
