[The description below was written by a language model from this plasmid's Addgene catalogue record and pLannotate feature annotations shown in this document.]
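Description:
KBB416 is a yeast expression plasmid built on pRS316, a low-copy centromeric E. coli/S. cerevisiae shuttle vector. In yeast it is maintained through the CEN6/ARS element and selected by the URA3 auxotrophic marker, which is driven by its own promoter and can be counterselected with 5-FOA. In bacteria it replicates from a high-copy ColE1/pUC-type origin and is selected with ampicillin via the β-lactamase gene. An f1 origin and the usual pBluescript-derived remnants (lac promoter/operator, lacZα fragment, T3 and T7 promoters flanking the polylinker) are also present.

The insert is S. cerevisiae SWI6, encoding a component of the cell-cycle-dependent transcription complexes, fused at its C terminus to GFP (annotated as the S65T variant). The leucines of the Swi6 nuclear export signal are mutated to alanines. The feature table annotates SWI6 only as a fragment of about 0.8 kb joined directly to GFP, so the construct appears to carry a portion of the coding sequence rather than the full-length gene. This may be what the "Swi6L" name refers to, but the record does not define it.

The promoter is not stated. A fragment of VTA1 lies upstream in the opposite orientation, followed by an unannotated stretch before the SWI6 start, which suggests that native genomic upstream sequence was cloned along with the gene and may drive expression. Downstream of GFP are short pieces typical of a bacterial expression vector (a T7 gene 10-derived tag fragment, T7 terminator and a tetracycline-resistance fragment), probably carried over with the GFP cassette.

According to the record and the title of the associated publication, the plasmid is used to image Swi6-GFP localisation in live yeast and to test the contribution of the export signal, and of Crm1-dependent export, to Swi6 nuclear shuttling.
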