Addgene plasmid #185087: KBB416
Purpose: Swi6L-GFP with nuclear export signal mutated to alanines
Depositing lab: Ken Belanger. Depositing organization: Colgate University. Publication: Exportin Crm1 is important for Swi6 nuclear shuttling and MBF transcription activation in Saccharomyces cerevisiae. Belanger KD, Yewdell WT, Barber MF, Russo AN, Pettit MA, Damuth EK, Hussain N, Geier SJ, Belanger KG. BMC Mol Cell Biol. 2022 Feb 21;23(1):10. doi: 10.1186/s12860-022-00409-6. PubMed 35189816.
Backbone
  Vector backbone: pRS316
  Vector type: Yeast Expression
  Selectable markers: URA3
Growth in bacteria
  Bacterial resistance: Ampicillin, 100 μg/mL
  Growth temperature: 37°C
  Growth strain: DH5alpha
  Copy number: High Copy
Gene/Insert
  Gene/Insert name: SWI6
  Species: S. cerevisiae (budding yeast)
  Mutation: Swi6 nuclear export signal L to A mutations
  Tag / fusion protein: GFP (C terminal on insert)
  Cloning method: Restriction Enzyme; 5′ cloning site unknown (unknown if destroyed)
Terms and licenses: Academic/Nonprofit Terms; Industry Terms: Not Available to Industry
How to cite: KBB416 was a gift from Ken Belanger (Addgene plasmid # 185087 ; http://n2t.net/addgene:185087 ; RRID:Addgene_185087)
